Addgene plasmid #72038: Sema6a.z-AP-His
Purpose: Expresses the extracellular region of the Sema6A, isoform z protein, C-terminally fused to alkaline phosphatase + 6X histidine tag.
Depositing lab: Woj Wojtowicz. Depositing organization: University of California, Berkeley. Publication: An extracellular biochemical screen reveals that FLRTs and Unc5s mediate neuronal subtype recognition in the retina. Visser JJ, Cheng Y, Perry SC, Chastain AB, Parsa B, Masri SS, Ray TA, Kay JN, Wojtowicz WM. Elife. 2015 Dec 3;4. pii: e08149. doi: 10.7554/eLife.08149. PubMed 26633812.
Backbone
  Vector backbone: pCMVi-SV40ori
  Vector type: Mammalian Expression
Growth in bacteria
  Bacterial resistance: Ampicillin, 100 μg/mL
  Growth temperature: 37°C
  Growth strain: DH5alpha
  Copy number: High Copy
Gene/Insert
  Gene/Insert name: Sema6a.z (alt names: Semaphorin 6A, isoform b; VIa; Semaq; Sema6A-1; NCBI gene ID 20358)
  Species: M. musculus (mouse)
  Insert size (bp): 1776
  Entrez Gene: Sema6a (a.k.a. A730020P05Rik, Sema6A-1, Semaq, VIa)
  Promoter: CMV
  Tag / fusion protein: AP-His (C terminal on backbone)
  Cloning method: Restriction Enzyme; 5′ cloning site NotI (not destroyed); 3′ cloning site AscI (not destroyed)
  Sequencing primers: 5′ GTCAGAGGTAACTCCCGTTGC; 3′ GAGGTTCTTGGCGGCTGTC
Terms and licenses: Academic/Nonprofit Terms; Industry Terms: Not Available to Industry
Depositor comments: Sema6a.z is missing exon 18.
How to cite: Sema6a.z-AP-His was a gift from Woj Wojtowicz (Addgene plasmid # 72038 ; http://n2t.net/addgene:72038 ; RRID:Addgene_72038)
