[The description below was written by a language model from this plasmid's Addgene catalogue record and pLannotate feature annotations shown in this document.]
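Description:
Sema6a.z-AP-His is a mammalian expression plasmid built on the pCMVi-SV40ori backbone, with a deposited full sequence of about 8.3 kb. It is propagated in E. coli as a high-copy plasmid through a ColE1/pUC-type origin and selected with ampicillin via the β-lactamase gene. The backbone also carries an f1 phage origin, short remnants of rop, bom and lacZα, and an SV40 enhancer/early promoter region. That region includes the SV40 origin named in the backbone, which can support episomal amplification in cells that express large T antigen.

The expression cassette is driven by the human CMV immediate-early enhancer and promoter followed by CMV intron A, a combination commonly used to boost transcript levels in transfected mammalian cells. Downstream, a 1,776 bp fragment encoding the extracellular region of mouse Semaphorin 6A, isoform z, is cloned between retained NotI and AscI sites. The depositor notes that this isoform lacks exon 18. The insert is fused at its C terminus to backbone-encoded human placental alkaline phosphatase, annotated as the secreted form, followed by a 6X histidine tag. The His tag is listed in the catalogue entry but is not separately annotated in the feature table. An SV40 polyadenylation signal terminates the transcript.

Because the transmembrane and cytoplasmic portions of Sema6A are omitted, the construct is designed to yield a soluble ectodomain fusion whose AP moiety provides an enzymatic readout and whose His tag allows capture or purification. The associated publication describes an extracellular biochemical interaction screen for cell-surface recognition molecules in the retina, consistent with using this protein as a binding probe.
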