Features (pLannotate 1.2.2; 14 found; start..end, strand, type, name):
     25..408     +  enhancer       CMV enhancer: human cytomegalovirus immediate early enhancer
    410..609     +  promoter       CMV promoter: human cytomegalovirus (CMV) immediate early promoter
    748..1573    +  intron         CMV intron A: human cytomegalovirus intron A (Chapman et al., 1991)
   1610..3385    +  CDS            Sema6a (fragment): SEM6A_MOUSE - Also known as Semaq. Experimental evidence at protein level: Swiss-Prot protein existence level 1. Cell surface receptor for PLXNA2 that plays an important role in cell-cell signaling. Required for normal granule cell migration in the developing cerebellum. Promotes reorganization of the actin cytoskeleton and plays an important role in axon guidance in the developing central nervous system. Can act as repulsive axon guidance cue. Has repulsive action towards migrating granular neurons. May play a role in channeling sympathetic axons into the sympathetic chains and controlling th
   3407..4858    +  CDS            SEAP: secreted alkaline phosphatase from human placenta The natural enzyme has a C-terminal transmembrane sequence that is replaced by a GPI anchor.
   4917..5038    +  polyA_signal   SV40 poly(A) signal: SV40 polyadenylation signal
   5247..5835    -  rep_origin     ori: high-copy-number ColE1/pMB1/pBR322/pUC origin of replication
   6006..6866    -  CDS            AmpR: β-lactamase; bla; confers resistance to ampicillin, carbenicillin, and related antibiotics
   6867..6971    -  promoter       AmpR promoter: bla
   7066..7101    +  CDS            rop (fragment): Rop protein, which maintains plasmids at low copy number; rop
   7124..7454    +  promoter       SV40 promoter: SV40 enhancer and early promoter
   7577..7676    +  misc_feature   bom (fragment): basis of mobility region from pBR322
   7704..8132    -  rep_origin     f1 ori (sequence partly withheld): f1 bacteriophage origin of replication; arrow indicates direction of (+) strand synthesis
   8136..8293    -  CDS            lacZα (fragment): LacZα fragment of β-galactosidase; lacZ fragment
>Addgene plasmid #72038 | Sema6a.z-AP-His | depositor full sequence | sequence record 131224 | Full Sequence
GTCGAGGTCTCGACGGTATCGATTGACATTGATTATTGACTAGCTAGTTATTAATAGTAATCAATTACGG
GGTCATTAGTTCATAGCCCATATATGGAGTTCCGCGTTACATAACTTACGGTAAATGGCCCGCCTGGCTG
ACCGCCCAACGACCCCCGCCCATTGACGTCAATAATGACGTATGTTCCCATAGTAACGCCAATAGGGACT
TTCCATTGACGTCAATGGGTGGAGTATTTACGGTAAACTGCCCACTTGGCAGTACATCAAGTGTATCATA
TGCCAAGTCCGCCCCCTATTGACGTCAATGACGGTAAATGGCCCGCCTGGCATTATGCCCAGTACATGAC
CTTACGGGACTTTCCTACTTGGCAGTACATCTACGTATTAGTCATCGCTATTACCATGGTGATGCGGTTT
TGGCAGTACACCAATGGGCGTGGATAGCGGTTTGACTCACGGGGATTTCCAAGTCTCCACCCCATTGACG
TCAATGGGAGTTTGTTTTGGCACCAAAATCAACGGGACTTTCCAAAATGTCGTAATAACCCCGCCCCGTT
GACGCAAATGGGCGGTAGGCGTGTACGGTGGGAGGTCTATATAAGCAGAGCTCGTTTAGTGAACCGTCAG
ATCGCCTGGAGACGCCATCCACGCTGTTTTGACCTCCATAGAAGACACCGGGACCGATCCAGCCTCCGCG
GCCGGGAACGGTGCATTGGAACGCGGATTCCCCGTGCCAAGAGTGACGTAAGTACCGCCTATAGACTCTA
TAGGCACACCCCTTTGGCTCTTATGCATGCTATACTGTTTTTGGCTTGGGGCCTATACACCCCCGCTTCC
ATATGCTATAGGTGATGGTATAGCTTAGCCTATAGGTGTGGGTTATTGACCATTATTGACCACTCCCCTA
TTGGTGACGATACTTTCCATTACTAATCCATAACATGGCTCTTTGCCACAACTATCTCTATTGGCTATAT
GCCAATACTCTGTCCTTCAGAGACTGACACGGACTCTGTATTTTTACAGGATGGGGTCCCATTTATTATT
TACAAATTCACATATACAACAACGCCGTCCCCCGTGCCCGCAGTTTTTATTAAACATAGCGTGGGATCTC
CACGCGAATCTCGGGTACGTGTTCCGGACATGGGCTCTTCTCCGGTAGCGGCGGAGCTTCCACATCCGAG
CCCTGGTCCCATGCCTCCAGCGGCTCATGGTCGCTCGGCAGCTCCTTGCTCCTAACAGTGGAGGCCAGAC
TTAGGCACAGCACAATGCCCACCACCACCAGTGTGCCGCACAAGGCCGTGGCGGTAGGGTATGTGTCTGA
AAATGAGCTCGGAGATTGGGCTCGCACCGCTGACGCAGATGGAAGACTTAAGGCAGCGGCAGAAGAAGAT
GCAGGCAGCTGAGTTGTTGTATTCTGATAAGAGTCAGAGGTAACTCCCGTTGCGGTGCTGTTAACGGTGG
AGGGCAGTGTAGTCTGAGCAGTACTCGTTGCTGCCGCGCGCGCCACCAGACATAATAGCTGACAGACTAA
CAGACTGTTCCTTTCCATGGGTCTTTTCTGCAGAAGCTTGAATTCTCGAGGATCCGCGGCCGCGCCACCA
TGCGGCCAGCAGCCTTACTGCTGTGTCTCACACTGCTACACTGCGCTGGGGCTGGTTTCCCAGAAGATTC
CGAGCCAATCAGTATTTCGCATGGCAACTATACAAAACAGTATCCGGTGTTTGTGGGCCACAAGCCAGGA
CGGAACACCACGCAGAGGCACAGGCTGGACATCCAGATGATCATGATCATGAACAGAACCCTCTACGTTG
CTGCTCGAGACCATATTTATACTGTTGATATAGACACATCCCACACAGAAGAAATTTACTGTAGCAAAAA
ACTGACATGGAAATCTAGACAGGCTGACGTAGACACATGCAGGATGAAGGGGAAACATAAGGATGAATGT
CACAACTTCATTAAAGTTCTTCTCAAGAAGAATGATGATACGCTGTTTGTCTGTGGAACCAATGCCTTCA
ACCCTTCCTGCAGAAACTACAGGGTCGATACCTTGGAAACTTTTGGGGATGAATTTAGCGGAATGGCCAG
ATGCCCTTATGATGCCAAACATGCCAACATCGCTCTGTTTGCAGATGGAAAACTCTACTCGGCTACAGTG
ACTGACTTTCTGGCCATTGATGCGGTCATTTACAGGAGCCTCGGAGACAGCCCTACCCTCAGGACTGTCA
AGCATGATTCAAAGTGGTTGAAAGAGCCGTACTTTGTCCAAGCCGTGGATTATGGGGACTATATCTACTT
CTTCTTCAGAGAAATTGCAGTAGAATACAACACTATGGGGAAGGTTGTTTTCCCTAGGGTGGCTCAGGTC
TGTAAGAATGACATGGGAGGGTCTCAGAGAGTCCTGGAGAAGCAGTGGACATCTTTCCTGAAGGCTCGCC
TGAACTGCTCGGTGCCTGGAGACTCTCATTTTTATTTCAATATACTCCAGGCAGTTACAGATGTGATTCG
CATTAATGGCCGTGATGTTGTCTTGGCAACCTTTTCCACACCTTATAACAGCATCCCAGGTTCTGCAGTC
TGTGCCTATGACATGCTTGACATTGCTAATGTTTTCACTGGGAGGTTCAAGGAACAGAAATCACCTGACT
CTACCTGGACACCCGTTCCAGACGAACGAGTCCCTAAGCCCAGGCCAGGCTGTTGTGCTGGATCATCCTC
TTTAGAAAAATATGCAACCTCCAATGAGTTTCCCGATGATACCCTGAACTTCATTAAGACGCATCCACTC
ATGGACGAGGCAGTGCCTTCCATCATCAACAGACCTTGGTTCCTGAGAACAATGGTCAGATACCGCCTGA
CCAAAATTGCAGTAGACAACGCTGCCGGGCCATATCAGAATCACACTGTGGTTTTCCTGGGATCAGAAAA
GGGAATCATCCTGAAGTTCTTGGCCAGGATAGGAAGCAGTGGTTTCCTAAATGGCAGCCTTTTCCTGGAG
GAGATGAATGTTTACAACCCAGAAAAGTGCAGCTATGATGGTGTAGAAGACAAAAGGATCATGGGCATGC
AGCTCGACAGAGCGAGTGGCTCACTCTATGTTGCATTCTCTACTTGTGTGATCAAGGTGCCTCTTGGCCG
CTGTGAGCGACATGGGAAGTGTAAAAAAACCTGCATCGCCTCCAGAGACCCGTATTGTGGGTGGGTAAGG
GAAAGTGGTTCCTGTGCCCATCTGTCACCCCTTAGCAGACTGACATTTGAGCAGGACATTGAGCGTGGCA
ATACGGACGGCCTAGGAGACTGTCACAATTCCTTCGTGGCACTGAATGGAGTGATTCGGGAAAGTTACCT
CAAAAGCAACGACCAGCTTGTTCCTGGCGCGCCTGGATCTTCCGGAATCATCCCAGTTGAGGAGGAGAAC
CCGGACTTCTGGAACCGCGAGGCAGCCGAGGCCCTGGGTGCCGCCAAGAAGCTGCAGCCTGCACAGACAG
CCGCCAAGAACCTCATCATCTTCCTGGGCGATGGGATGGGGGTGTCTACGGTGACAGCTGCCAGGATCCT
AAAAGGGCAGAAGAAGGACAAACTGGGGCCTGAGATACCCCTGGCCATGGACCGCTTCCCATATGTGGCT
CTGTCCAAGACATACAATGTAGACAAACATGTGCCAGACAGTGGAGCCACAGCCACGGCCTACCTGTGCG
GGGTCAAGGGCAACTTCCAGACCATTGGCTTGAGTGCAGCCGCCCGCTTTAACCAGTGCAACACGACACG
CGGCAACGAGGTCATCTCCGTGATGAATCGGGCCAAGAAAGCAGGGAAGTCAGTGGGAGTGGTAACCACC
ACACGAGTGCAGCACGCCTCGCCAGCCGGCACCTACGCCCACACGGTGAACCGCAACTGGTACTCGGACG
CCGACGTGCCTGCCTCGGCCCGCCAGGAGGGGTGCCAGGACATCGCTACGCAGCTCATCTCCAACATGGA
CATTGACGTGATCCTAGGTGGGGGCCGAAAGTACATGTTTCGCATGGGAACCCCAGACCCTGAGTACCCA
GATGACTACAGCCAAGGTGGGACCAGGCTGGACGGGAAGAATCTGGTGCAGGAATGGCTGGCGAAGCGCC
AGGGTGCCCGGTACGTGTGGAACCGCACTGAGCTCATGCAGGCTTCCCTGGACCCGTCTGTGGCCCATCT
CATGGGTCTCTTTGAGCCTGGAGACATGAAATACGAGATCCACCGAGACTCCACACTGGACCCCTCCCTG
ATGGAGATGACAGAGGCTGCCCTGCGCCTGCTGAGCAGGAACCCCCGCGGCTTCTTCCTCTTCGTGGAGG
GTGGTCGCATCGACCATGGTCATCATGAAAGCAGGGCTTACCGGGCACTGACTGAGACGATCATGTTCGA
CGACGCCATTGAGAGGGCGGGCCAGCTCACCAGCGAGGAGGACACGCTGAGCCTCGTCACTGCCGACCAC
TCCCACGTCTTCTCCTTCGGAGGCTACCCCCTGCGAGGGAGCTCCATCTTCGGGCTGGCCCCTGGCAAGG
CCCGGGACAGGAAGGCCTACACGGTCCTCCTATACGGAAACGGTCCAGGCTATGTGCTCAAGGACGGCGC
CCGGCCGGATGTTACCGAGAGCGAGAGCGGGAGCCCCGAGTATCGGCAGCAGTCAGCAGTGCCCCTGGAC
GAAGAGACCCACGCAGGCGAGGACGTGGCGGTGTTCGCGCGCGGCCCGCAGGCGCACCTGGTTCACGGCG
TGCAGGAGCAGACCTTCATAGCGCACGTCATGGCCTTCGCCGCCTGCCTGGAGCCCTACACCGCCTGCGA
CCTGGCGCCCCCCGCCGGCACCACCGACGCCGCGCACCCGGGTCATCATCACCATCACCATTAATCTAGA
GATCTTATTAAAGCAGAACTTGTTTATTGCAGCTTATAATGGTTACAAATAAAGCAATAGCATCACAAAT
TTCACAAATAAAGCATTTTTTTCACTGCATTCTAGTTGTGGTTTGTCCAAACTCATCAATGTATCTTATC
ATGTCTGGTCGACTCTAGCTAGACTCTTCCGCTTCCTCGCTCACTGACTCGCTGCGCTCGGTCGTTCGGC
TGCGGCGAGCGGTATCAGCTCACTCAAAGGCGGTAATACGGTTATCCACAGAATCAGGGGATAACGCAGG
AAAGAACATGTGAGCAAAAGGCCAGCAAAAGGCCAGGAACCGTAAAAAGGCCGCGTTGCTGGCGTTTTTC
CATAGGCTCCGCCCCCCTGACGAGCATCACAAAAATCGACGCTCAAGTCAGAGGTGGCGAAACCCGACAG
GACTATAAAGATACCAGGCGTTTCCCCCTGGAAGCTCCCTCGTGCGCTCTCCTGTTCCGACCCTGCCGCT
TACCGGATACCTGTCCGCCTTTCTCCCTTCGGGAAGCGTGGCGCTTTCTCATAGCTCACGCTGTAGGTAT
CTCAGTTCGGTGTAGGTCGTTCGCTCCAAGCTGGGCTGTGTGCACGAACCCCCCGTTCAGCCCGACCGCT
GCGCCTTATCCGGTAACTATCGTCTTGAGTCCAACCCGGTAAGACACGACTTATCGCCACTGGCAGCAGC
CACTGGTAACAGGATTAGCAGAGCGAGGTATGTAGGCGGTGCTACAGAGTTCTTGAAGTGGTGGCCTAAC
TACGGCTACACTAGAAGAACAGTATTTGGTATCTGCGCTCTGCTGAAGCCAGTTACCTTCGGAAAAAGAG
TTGGTAGCTCTTGATCCGGCAAACAAACCACCGCTGGTAGCGGTGGTTTTTTTGTTTGCAAGCAGCAGAT
TACGCGCAGAAAAAAAGGATCTCAAGAAGATCCTTTGATCTTTTCTACGGGGTCTGACGCTCAGTGGAAC
GAAAACTCACGTTAAGGGATTTTGGTCATGAGATTATCAAAAAGGATCTTCACCTAGATCCTTTTAAATT
AAAAATGAAGTTTTAAATCAATCTAAAGTATATATGAGTAAACTTGGTCTGACAGTTACCAATGCTTAAT
CAGTGAGGCACCTATCTCAGCGATCTGTCTATTTCGTTCATCCATAGTTGCCTGACTCCCCGTCGTGTAG
ATAACTACGATACGGGAGGGCTTACCATCTGGCCCCAGTGCTGCAATGATACCGCGAGACCCACGCTCAC
CGGCTCCAGATTTATCAGCAATAAACCAGCCAGCCGGAAGGGCCGAGCGCAGAAGTGGTCCTGCAACTTT
ATCCGCCTCCATCCAGTCTATTAATTGTTGCCGGGAAGCTAGAGTAAGTAGTTCGCCAGTTAATAGTTTG
CGCAACGTTGTTGCCATTGCTACAGGCATCGTGGTGTCACGCTCGTCGTTTGGTATGGCTTCATTCAGCT
CCGGTTCCCAACGATCAAGGCGAGTTACATGATCCCCCATGTTGTGCAAAAAAGCGGTTAGCTCCTTCGG
TCCTCCGATCGTTGTCAGAAGTAAGTTGGCCGCAGTGTTATCACTCATGGTTATGGCAGCACTGCATAAT
TCTCTTACTGTCATGCCATCCGTAAGATGCTTTTCTGTGACTGGTGAGTACTCAACCAAGTCATTCTGAG
AATAGTGTATGCGGCGACCGAGTTGCTCTTGCCCGGCGTCAATACGGGATAATACCGCGCCACATAGCAG
AACTTTAAAAGTGCTCATCATTGGAAAACGTTCTTCGGGGCGAAAACTCTCAAGGATCTTACCGCTGTTG
AGATCCAGTTCGATGTAACCCACTCGTGCACCCAACTGATCTTCAGCATCTTTTACTTTCACCAGCGTTT
CTGGGTGAGCAAAAACAGGAAGGCAAAATGCCGCAAAAAAGGGAATAAGGGCGACACGGAAATGTTGAAT
ACTCATACTCTTCCTTTTTCAATATTATTGAAGCATTTATCAGGGTTATTGTCTCATGAGCGGATACATA
TTTGAATGTATTTAGAAAAATAAACAAATAGGGGTTCCGCGCACATTTCCCCGAAAAGTGCCACCTGACG
TCTAAGAAACCATTATTATCATGACATTAACCTATAAAAATAGGCGTATCACGAGGCCCTTTCGTCTCGC
GCGTTTCGGTGATGACGGTGAAAACCTCTGACACATGCAGCTCCCGGAGGAATGTGTGTCAGTTAGGGTG
TGGAAAGTCCCCAGGCTCCCCAGGCAGGCAGAAGTATGCAAAGCATGCATCTCAATTAGTCAGCAACCAG
GTGTGGAAAGTCCCCAGGCTCCCCAGCAGGCAGAAGTATGCAAAGCATGCATCTCAATTAGTCAGCAACC
ATAGTCCCGCCCCTAACTCCGCCCATCCCGCCCCTAACTCCGCCCAGTTCCGCCCATTCTCCGCCCCATG
GCTGACTAATTTTTTTTATTTATGCAGAGGCCGAGGCCGCCTCTGCCTCTGAGCTATTCCAGAAGTAGTG
AGGAGGCTTTTTTGGAGGCCTAGGCTTTTGCAAAAAGCTCCCGGGAGCTTGTATATCCATTTTCGTCCCG
GAGACGGTCACAGCTTGTCTGTAAGCGGATGCCGGGAGCAGACAAGCCCGTCAGGGCGCGTCAGCGGGTG
TTGGCGGGTGTCGGGGCTGGCTTAACTATGCGGCATCAGAGCAGATTGTACTGAGAGTGCACCATATGCG
GTGTGAAATACCGCACAGATGCGTAAGGAGAAAATACCGCATCAGGAAATTGTAAGCGTTAATATTTTGT
TAAAATTCGCGTTAAATTTTTGTTAAATCAGCTCATTTTTTAACCAATAGGCCGAAATCGGCAAAATCCC
TTATAAATCAAAAGAATAGACCGAGATAGGGT
[37 nt withheld, positions 7803-7839]
AAAGAACGTGGACTCCAACGTCAAAGG
[49 nt withheld, positions 7867-7915]
T
[91 nt withheld, positions 7917-8007]
G
[124 nt withheld, positions 8009-8132]
CCATTCGCCATTCAGGCTGCGCAACTGTTGGGAAGGGCGATCGGTGCGGGCCTCTTCGCTATTACGCCAG
CTGGCGAAAGGGGGATGTGCTGCAAGGCGATTAAGTTGGGTAACGCCAGGGTTTTCCCAGTCACGACGTT
GTAAAACGACGGCCAGTGAATT
