>Addgene plasmid #72038 | Sema6a.z-AP-His | addgene partial sequence | sequence record 137665 | pMRB101-F 5'-aagatgcaggcagctgagtt-3'
ACGGTGGAGGGCAGTGTAGTCTGAGCAGTACTCGTTGCTGCCGCGCGCGCCACCAGACATAATAGCTGAC
AGACTAACAGACTGTTCCTTTCCATGGGTCTTTTCTGCAGAAGCTTGAATTCTCGAGGATCCGCGGCCGC
GCCACCATGCGGCCAGCAGCCTTACTGCTGTGTCTCACACTGCTACACTGCGCTGGGGCTGGTTTCCCAG
AAGATTCCGAGCCAATCAGTATTTCGCATGGCAACTATACAAAACAGTATCCGGTGTTTGTGGGCCACAA
GCCAGGACGGAACACCACGCAGAGGCACAGGCTGGACATCCAGATGATCATGATCATGAACAGAACCCTC
TACGTTGCTGCTCGAGACCATATTTATACTGTTGATATAGACACATCCCACACAGAAGAAATTTACTGTA
GCAAAAAACTGACATGGAAATCTAGACAGGCTGACGTAGACACATGCAGGATGAAGGGGAAACATAAGGA
TGAATGTCACAACTTCATTAAAGTTCTTCTCAAGAAGAATGATGATACGCTGTTTGTCTGTGGAACCAAT
GCCTTCAACCCTTCCTGCAGAAACTACAGGGTCGATACCTTGGAAACTTTTGGGGATGAATTTAGCGGAA
TGGCCAGATGCCCTTATGATGCCAAACATGCCAACATCGCTCTGTTTGCAGATGGAAAACTCTACTCGGC
TACAGTGACTGACTTTCTGGCCATTGATGCGGTCATTTACAGGAGCCTCGGAGACAGCCCTACCCTCAGG
ACTGTCAAGCATGATTCAA
