>Addgene plasmid #72038 | Sema6a.z-AP-His | addgene partial sequence | sequence record 137666 | SV40pA-R 5'-GAAATTTGTGATGCTATTGC-3'
ATAAGATCTCTAGATTAATGGTGATGGTGATGATGACCCGGGTGCGCGGCGTCGGTGGTGCCGGCGGGGG
GCGCCAGGTCGCAGGCGGTGTAGGGCTCCAGGCAGGCGGCGAAGGCCATGACGTGCGCTATGAAGGTCTG
CTCCTGCACGCCGTGAACCAGGTGCGCCTGCGGGCCGCGCGCGAACACCGCCACGTCCTCGCCTGCGTGG
GTCTCTTCGTCCAGGGGCACTGCTGACTGCTGCCGATACTCGGGGCTCCCGCTCTCGCTCTCGGTAACAT
CCGGCCGGGCGCCGTCCTTGAGCACATAGCCTGGACCGTTTCCGTATAGGAGGACCGTGTAGGCCTTCCT
GTCCCGGGCCTTGCCAGGGGCCAGCCCGAAGATGGAGCTCCCTCGCAGGGGGTAGCCTCCGAAGGAGAAG
ACGTGGGAGTGGTCGGCAGTGACGAGGCTCAGCGTGTCCTCCTCGCTGGTGAGCTGGCCCGCCCTCTCAA
TGGCGTCGTCGAACATGATCGTCTCAGTCAGTGCCCGGTAAGCCCTGCTTTCATGATGACCATGGTCGAT
GCGACCACCCTCCACGAAGAGGAAGAAGCCGCGGGGGTTCCTGCTCAGCAGGCGCAGGGCAGCCTCTGTC
ATCTCCATCAGGGAGGGGTCCAGTGTGGAGTCTCGGTGGATCTCGTATTTCATGTCTCCAGGCTCAAAGA
GACCCATGAGATGGGTCACAGACGGGTCCAGGGAAGCCTGCATGAGCTCAGTGCGGTTCCACACATACCG
GGCACCCTGGCGCTTCGCCAGCCATTCCTGCACCAGATTCTTCCCGTCCAGCCTGGTCC
